>Addgene plasmid #27243 | pEF-BOS AIM2 PYD | addgene partial sequence | sequence record 33580 | 27243 with G-CSF-R
AGACTGATACTCTCAAGGGTCCCAGGTGGGGACCCTCACTCTAGAGTCGCNGCCGCTCAGTGGTGGTGGT
GGTGGTGCTTGTCATCGTCGTCCTTGTAGTCCTTGACGATCCTTCCTTCAATGGATCCCTCCTGAAGACG
TTTTGCCAAAAGCATATAATTCAACTTCTGAAAAATACGAATGGTCTTCATCACTGCAGACACCGCCCCA
GCATTTTGAATCATCAAGGTAGCTACTTGTATTCTGTTTGCAGTATGTAGTTTGCCTGTGGCAATATTAA
ACTCGTCTGAAAGAAAGAACTTAAACCTATCCAGTTCCTCATCAGTGATGTTATCCAGGCCTGTTAGCAA
GAGTATCTCCTTGTATTTACTCTCCATCTCGAGGTCGAGGGATCTCTAGAGAATTCCTCACGACACCTGA
AATGGAAGAAAAAAACTTTGAACCACTGTCTGAGGCTTGAGAATGAACCAAGATCCAAACTCAAAAAGGG
CAAATTCCAAGGAGAATTACATCAAGTGCCAAGCTGGCCTAACTTCAGTCTCCACCCACTCAGTGTGGGG
AAACTCCATCGCATAAAACCCCTCCCCCCAACCTAAAGACGACGTACTCCAAAAGCACGAGAACTAATCG
AGGTGCCTGGACGGCGCCCGGTACTCCGTGGAGTCACATGAAGCGACGGCTGAGGACGGAAAGGCCCTTT
TCCTTTGTGTGGGTGACTCACCCGCCCGCTCTCCCGAGCGCCGCGTCCTCCATTTTGAGCTCCCTGCAGC
AGGGCCGGGAAGCGGCCATCTTTCCGCTCACGCAACTGGTGCCGACCAGACCAGCCTTGCCGCCCAGGGC
GGGGCGATACACGACGGCGCGAGGCCCAGGC
