[The description below was written by a language model from this plasmid's Addgene catalogue record.]
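Description:
pEF-BOS AIM2 PYD is a mammalian expression plasmid built on the pEF-BOS backbone (about 5.5 kb without insert). It is propagated in E. coli under ampicillin selection; the copy number is listed as unknown, and the record gives no details of the replication origin or of any mammalian selection marker. No feature table is available. The promoter is not explicitly stated, although pEF-BOS vectors are generally known for driving strong constitutive expression from the human EF-1α promoter.

The insert is a roughly 250 bp fragment of human AIM2 (absent in melanoma 2, also called PYHIN4), truncated so that it encodes only the pyrin domain (PYD). It therefore omits the rest of the protein, including the region that binds DNA in the full-length sensor. The fragment was cloned by restriction digestion between XhoI (5′) and BamHI (3′) sites. It is read in frame with C-terminal Flag and His6 tags supplied by the backbone, which allow detection, immunoprecipitation or affinity purification of the expressed domain.

AIM2 is an interferon-inducible cytosolic sensor of double-stranded DNA that assembles a caspase-1-activating inflammasome with the adaptor ASC. An isolated, epitope-tagged pyrin domain of this kind is suited to domain-mapping work in transfected mammalian cells. Examples include testing whether the PYD alone mediates interaction with ASC or affects downstream signalling, in comparison with full-length AIM2 or other truncations. The record itself does not spell out the specific experiments for which the construct was used.
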