Addgene plasmid #27243: pEF-BOS AIM2 PYD
Depositing lab: Kate Fitzgerald. Publication: AIM2 recognizes cytosolic dsDNA and forms a caspase-1-activating inflammasome with ASC. Hornung V, Ablasser A, Charrel-Dennis M, Bauernfeind F, Horvath G, Caffrey DR, Latz E, Fitzgerald KA. Nature. 2009 Mar 26. 458(7237):514-8. 10.1038/nature07725 PubMed 19158675.
Backbone
  Vector backbone: pEF-BOS
  Backbone size w/o insert (bp): 5500
  Vector type: Mammalian Expression
Growth in bacteria
  Bacterial resistance: Ampicillin, 100 μg/mL
  Growth temperature: 37°C
  Growth strain: DH5alpha
  Copy number: Unknown
Gene/Insert
  Gene/Insert name: absent in melanoma 2 (alt names: AIM2; interferon-inducible protein AIM2)
  Species: H. sapiens (human)
  Insert size (bp): 250
  Mutation: AIM2 Pyrin domain only
  Entrez Gene: AIM2 (a.k.a. PYHIN4)
  Tag / fusion protein: Flag (C terminal on backbone); His6 (C terminal on backbone)
  Cloning method: Restriction Enzyme; 5′ cloning site Xho1 (unknown if destroyed); 3′ cloning site BamH1 (unknown if destroyed)
  Sequencing primers: 5′ T7
Terms and licenses: Academic/Nonprofit Terms; Industry Terms: Not Available to Industry
How to cite: pEF-BOS AIM2 PYD was a gift from Kate Fitzgerald (Addgene plasmid # 27243)
